Addgene plasmid #105176: pLN377 (FuGW-S(SP1)p-mKate2 )
Purpose: synthetic promoter SP1 drives mKate2 expression
Depositing lab: Timothy Lu. Depositing organization: Massachusetts Institute of Technology. Publication: Synthetic RNA-Based Immunomodulatory Gene Circuits for Cancer Immunotherapy. Nissim L, Wu MR, Pery E, Binder-Nissim A, Suzuki HI, Stupp D, Wehrspaun C, Tabach Y, Sharp PA, Lu TK. Cell. 2017 Nov 16;171(5):1138-1150.e15. doi: 10.1016/j.cell.2017.09.049. Epub 2017 Oct 19. PubMed 29056342.
Backbone
  Vector backbone: FUGW
  Backbone size w/o insert (bp): 9000
  Vector type: Mammalian Expression, Lentiviral, Synthetic Biology
Growth in bacteria
  Bacterial resistance: Ampicillin, 100 μg/mL
  Growth temperature: 37°C
  Growth strain: NEB Stable
  Copy number: Unknown
Gene/Insert
  Gene/Insert name: S(SP1)p-mKate2
  Species: Synthetic
Terms and licenses: Academic/Nonprofit Terms; Industry Terms: Not Available to Industry
How to cite: pLN377 (FuGW-S(SP1)p-mKate2 ) was a gift from Timothy Lu (Addgene plasmid # 105176 ; http://n2t.net/addgene:105176 ; RRID:Addgene_105176)
