[The description below was written by a language model from this plasmid's Addgene catalogue record and pLannotate feature annotations shown in this document.]
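Description:
pLN377 (FuGW-S(SP1)p-mKate2) is a lentiviral transfer plasmid built on the FUGW backbone, about 9.1 kb in the sequenced record, that carries a fluorescent reporter for the activity of a synthetic promoter in mammalian cells. It is propagated in E. coli through a high-copy ColE1/pUC-type origin with ampicillin selection via β-lactamase. An f1 origin is also present. Outside the viral genome the backbone carries an SV40 promoter/EM7-driven BleoR cassette with an SV40 polyadenylation signal, which could confer Zeocin-type resistance, though the record lists only ampicillin as the selection.

The viral portion has the usual layout of a third-generation-style HIV-1 vector. A CMV enhancer/promoter is fused to a truncated 5' LTR to drive genomic RNA production in packaging cells. It is followed by the Ψ packaging signal with a gag fragment, the Rev response element for Rev-dependent nuclear export, and the cPPT/CTS, which aids nuclear import. WPRE then enhances transcript expression, and a truncated 3' LTR is backed by a bGH polyadenylation signal.

The payload, according to the catalogue entry, is the synthetic promoter S(SP1)p driving the far-red fluorescent protein mKate2. The automated annotation labels the reporter ORF as TagRFP, which fits mKate2 being a derivative of the same Entacmaea quadricolor protein family. This ORF is annotated on the opposite strand to the lentiviral elements, which would place the cassette in reverse orientation within the viral genome if the call is correct. The synthetic promoter itself is not annotated, and its composition is not described.

The construct comes from work on synthetic gene circuits for cancer immunotherapy. The record supports its use for reading out SP1 synthetic promoter activity by red fluorescence after transfection or lentiviral transduction.
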