Features (pLannotate 1.2.2; 29 found; start..end, strand, type, name):
    122..710     -  misc_feature   WPRE: woodchuck hepatitis virus posttranscriptional regulatory element
    710..729     -  misc_feature   MCS (fragment): pBluescript multiple cloning site
   1156..1869    +  CDS            TagRFP: monomeric derivative of red fluorescent protein from Entacmaea quadricolor (Merzlyak et al., 2007) mammalian codon-optimized
   1969..2086    -  misc_feature   cPPT/CTS: central polypurine tract and central termination sequence of HIV-1
   2136..2236    -  CDS            Rev (fragment): human immunodeficiency virus 1 (HIV-1) Rev protein; rev; enhances nuclear export of unspliced and incompletely spliced viral mRNAs
   2613..2846    -  misc_feature   RRE: The Rev response element (RRE) of HIV-1 allows for Rev-dependent mRNA export from the nucleus to the cytoplasm.
   2992..3355    -  CDS            HIV-1 gag (fragment): gag protein from human immunodeficiency virus 1; gag
   3339..3464    -  misc_feature   HIV-1 Ψ: packaging signal of human immunodeficiency virus type 1
   3511..3691    -  LTR            5' LTR (truncated): truncated 5' long terminal repeat (LTR) from HIV-1
   3709..3908    -  promoter       CMV promoter: human cytomegalovirus (CMV) immediate early promoter
   3909..4288    -  enhancer       CMV enhancer: human cytomegalovirus immediate early enhancer
   4443..4495    +  misc_feature   bom (fragment): basis of mobility region from pBR322
   4554..4658    +  promoter       AmpR promoter: bla
   4659..5519    +  CDS            AmpR: β-lactamase; bla; confers resistance to ampicillin, carbenicillin, and related antibiotics
   5690..6278    +  rep_origin     ori: high-copy-number ColE1/pMB1/pBR322/pUC origin of replication
   6461..6553    +  CDS            lacI (fragment): lac repressor; lacI; The lac repressor binds to the lac operator to inhibit transcription in E. coli. This inhibition can be relieved by adding lactose or isopropyl-β-D-thiogalactopyranoside (IPTG).
   6566..6587    +  protein_bind   CAP binding site: CAP binding activates transcription in the presence of cAMP. E. coli catabolite activator protein
   6602..6632    +  promoter       lac promoter: promoter for the E. coli lac operon
   6640..6656    +  protein_bind   lac operator: The lac repressor binds to the lac operator to inhibit transcription in E. coli. This inhibition can be relieved by adding lactose or isopropyl-β-D-thiogalactopyranoside (IPTG). lac repressor encoded by lacI
   6729..6850    -  polyA_signal   SV40 poly(A) signal: SV40 polyadenylation signal
   6845..6970    -  CDS            ble (fragment): BLE_KLEPN - Experimental evidence at protein level: Swiss-Prot protein existence level 1. Binding protein with a strong affinity to the bleomycin family of antibiotics. Binds to CL990; an antimitotic-antibiotic compound. From Klebsiella pneumoniae.
   6980..7354    -  CDS            BleoR: antibiotic-binding protein; Sh ble from Streptoalloteichus hindustanus; confers resistance to bleomycin, phleomycin, and Zeocin™
   7373..7420    -  promoter       EM7 promoter: synthetic bacterial promoter&nbsp
   7468..7797    -  promoter       SV40 promoter: SV40 enhancer and early promoter
   7811..8239    -  rep_origin     f1 ori (sequence partly withheld): f1 bacteriophage origin of replication; arrow indicates direction of (+) strand synthesis
   8260..8281    -  promoter       SV40 promoter (fragment): SV40 enhancer and early promoter
   8285..8509    -  polyA_signal   bGH poly(A) signal: bovine growth hormone polyadenylation signal
   8541..8721    -  LTR            5' LTR (truncated): truncated 5' long terminal repeat (LTR) from HIV-1
   8728..185     -  CDS            nef (fragment) (across the origin): NEF_HV1H2 - Experimental evidence at protein level: Swiss-Prot protein existence level 1. Extracellular Nef protein targets CD4(+) T-lymphocytes for apoptosis by interacting with CXCR4 surface receptors. From Human immunodeficiency virus type 1 group M subtype B (isolate HXB2) (HIV-1).
>Addgene plasmid #105176 | pLN377 (FuGW-S(SP1)p-mKate2 ) | addgene full sequence | sequence record 201296 | Addgene NGS Result
GGAAAACCCACCTCCTCCTCCTCTTGTGCTTCTAGCCAGGCACAATCAGCATTGGTAGCTGCTGTATTGC
TACTTGTGATTGCTCCATGTTTTTCTAGGTCTCGAGGTCGACGGTATCGATGCGGGGAGGCGGCCCAAAG
GGAGATCCGACTCGTCTGAGGGCGAAGGCGAAGACGCGGAAGAGGCCGCAGAGCCGGCAGCAGGCCGCGG
GAAGGAAGGTCCGCTGGATTGAGGGCCGAAGGGACGTAGCAGAAGGACGTCCCGCGCAGAATCCAGGTGG
CAACACAGGCGAGCAGCCAAGGAAAGGACGATGATTTCCCCGACAACACCACGGAATTGTCAGTGCCCAA
CAGCCGAGCCCCTGTCCAGCAGCGGGCAAGGCAGGCGGCGATGAGTTCCGCCGTGGCAATAGGGAGGGGG
AAAGCGAAAGTCCCGGAAAGGAGCTGACAGGTGGTGGCAATGCCCCAACCAGTGGGGGTTGCGTCAGCAA
ACACAGTGCACACCACGCCACGTTGCCTGACAACGGGCCACAACTCCTCATAAAGAGACAGCAACCAGGA
TTTATACAAGGAGGAGAAAATGAAAGCCATACGGGAAGCAATAGCATGATACAAAGGCATTAAAGCAGCG
TATCCACATAGCGTAAAAGGAGCAACATAGTTAAGAATACCAGTCAATCTTTCACAAATTTTGTAATCCA
GAGGTTGATTATCGATAAGCTTGATATCGCGGCCGCCCTGCACCTGCAGGTAGGGTGGGCGTGGCAGCCG
GGGCGGGGCATCTAGGGCGGGGCCGACGGGGGGCGGGGCCACTTAGGGTGGGCGTGGCGTCCGGGGCGGG
GCGAGTAGGGCGGGGCCTCCGGGGGGCGGGGCCCGAATTCTGCCCTACTGACACTGCCTGCCGTAGGGTG
GGCGTGGCAGCCGGGGCGGGGCATCTAGGGCGGGGCCGACGGGGGGCGGGGCCACTTAGGGTGGGCGTGG
CGTCCGGGGCGGGGCGAGTAGGGCGGGGCCTCCGGGGGGCGGGGCCCGAATATCCGCGGCGCGCCAGACG
CTAGCGGGGGGCTATAAAAGGGGGTGGGGGCGTTCGTCCTCACTCTAGATCTGCGATCTAAGTAAGCTTG
GCATTCCGGTACTGTTGGTAAACCAGCTCGCCACCATGGTGTCTAAGGGCGAAGAGCTGATTAAGGAGAA
CATGCACATGAAGCTGTACATGGAGGGCACCGTGAACAACCACCACTTCAAGTGCACATCCGAGGGCGAA
GGCAAGCCCTACGAGGGCACCCAGACCATGAGAATCAAGGTGGTCGAGGGCGGCCCTCTCCCCTTCGCCT
TCGACATCCTGGCTACCAGCTTCATGTACGGCAGCAAAACCTTCATCAACCACACCCAGGGCATCCCCGA
CTTCTTTAAGCAGTCCTTCCCTGAGGGCTTCACATGGGAGAGAGTCACCACATACGAAGACGGGGGCGTG
CTGACCGCTACCCAGGACACCAGCCTCCAGGACGGCTGCCTCATCTACAACGTCAAGATCAGAGGGGTGA
ACTTCCCATCCAACGGCCCTGTGATGCAGAAGAAAACACTCGGCTGGGAGGCCTCCACCGAGATGCTGTA
CCCCGCTGACGGCGGCCTGGAAGGCAGAAGCGACATGGCCCTGAAGCTCGTGGGCGGGGGCCACCTGATC
TGCAACTTGAAGACCACATACAGATCCAAGAAACCCGCTAAGAACCTCAAGATGCCCGGCGTCTACTATG
TGGACAGAAGACTGGAAAGAATCAAGGAGGCCGACAAAGAGACCTACGTCGAGCAGCACGAGGTGGCTGT
GGCCAGATACTGCGACCTCCCTAGCAAACTGGGGCACAAACTTAATTGATAAACCGGTTGCAGTCCCGGG
TAAGCGGGACTCTGGGGTTCGAAATGACCGACCAAGCATTAACCAAACTGGATCTCTGCTGTCCCTGTAA
TAAACCCGAAAATTTTGAATTTTTGTAATTTGTTTTTGTAATTCTTTAGTTTGTATGTCTGTTGCTATTA
TGTCTACTATTCTTTCCCCTGCACTGTACCCCCCAATCCCCCCTTTTCTTTTAAAATTGTGGATGAATAC
TGCCATTTGTCTGCAGAATTGGCGCACGCAGTGCCGATCCGTTCACTAATCGAATGGATCTGTCTCTGTC
TCTCTCTCCACCTTCTTCTTCTATTCCTTCGGGCCTGTCGGGTCCCCTCGGGGTTGGGAGGTGGGTCTGA
AACGATAATGGTGAATATCCCTGCCTAACTCTATTCACTATAGAAAGTACAGCAAAAACTATTCTTAAAC
CTACCAAGCCTCCTACTATCATTATGAATAATTTTATATACCACAGCCAATTTGTTATGTTAAACCAATT
CCACAAACTTGCCCATTTATCTAATTCCAATAATTCTTGTTCATTCTTTTCTTGCTGGTTTTGCGATTCT
TCAATTAAGGAGTGTATTAAGCTTGTGTAATTGTTAATTTCTCTGTCCCACTCCATCCAGGTCGTGTGAT
TCCAAATCTGTTCCAGAGATTTATTACTCCAACTAGCATTCCAAGGCACAGCAGTGGTGCAAATGAGTTT
TCCAGAGCAACCCCAAATCCCCAGGAGCTGTTGATCCTTTAGGTATCTTTCCACAGCCAGGATTCTTGCC
TGGAGCTGCTTGATGCCCCAGACTGTGAGTTGCAACAGATGCTGTTGCGCCTCAATAGCCCTCAGCAAAT
TGTTCTGCTGCTGCACTATACCAGACAATAATTGTCTGGCCTGTACCGTCAGCGTCATTGACGCTGCGCC
CATAGTGCTTCCTGCTGCTCCCAAGAACCCAAGGAACAAAGCTCCTATTCCCACTGCTCTTTTTTCTCTC
TGCACCACTCTTCTCTTTGCCTTGGTGGGTGCTACTCCTAATGGTTCAATTTTTACTACTTTATATTTAT
ATAATTCACTTCTCCAATTGTCCCTCATATCTCCTCCTCCAGGTCTGAAGATCAGCGGCCGCTTGCTGTG
CGGTGGTCTTACTTTTGTTTTGCTCTTCCTCTATCTTGTCTAAAGCTTCCTTGGTGTCTTTTATCTCTAT
CCTTTGATGCACACAATAGAGGGTTGCTACTGTATTATATAATGATCTAAGTTCTTCTGATCCTGTCTGA
AGGGATGGTTGTAGCTGTCCCAGTATTTGTCTACAGCCTTCTGATGTTTCTAACAGGCCAGGATTAACTG
CGAATCGTTCTAGCTCCCTGCTTGCCCATACTATATGTTTTAATTTATATTTTTTCTTTCCCCCTGGCCT
TAACCGAATTTTTTCCCATCGCGATCTAATTCTCCCCCGCTTAATACTGACGCTCTCGCACCCATCTCTC
TCCTTCTAGCCTCCGCTAGTCAAAATTTTTGGCGTACTCACCAGTCGCCGCCCCTCGCCTCTTGCCGTGC
GCGCTTCAGCAAGCCGAGTCCTGCGTCGAGAGAGCTCCTCTGGTTTCCCTTTCGCTTTCAAGTCCCTGTT
CGGGCGCCACTGCTAGAGATTTTCCACACTGACTAAAAGGGTCTGAGGGATCTCTAGTTACCAGAGTCAC
ACAACAGACGGGCACACACTACTTGAAGCACTCAAGGCAAGCTTTATTGAGGCTTAAGCAGTGGGTTCCC
TAGTTAGCCAGAGAGCTCCCAGGCTCAGATCTGGTCTAACCAGAGAGACCCAGTACAGGCAAAACGCGCT
GCTTATATAGACCTCCCACCGTACACGCCTACCGCCCATTTGCGTCAATGGGGCGGAGTTGTTACGACAT
TTTGGAAAGTCCCGTTGATTTTGGTGCCAAAACAAACTCCCATTGACGTCAATGGGGTGGAGACTTGGAA
ATCCCCGTGAGTCAAACCGCTATCCACGCCCATTGATGTACTGCCAAAACCGCATCACCATGGTAATAGC
GATGACTAATACGTAGATGTACTGCCAAGTAGGAAAGTCCCATAAGGTCATGTACTGGGCATAATGCCAG
GCGGGCCATTTACCGTCATTGACGTCAATAGGGGGCGTACTTGGCATATGATACACTTGATGTACTGCCA
AGTGGGCAGTTTACCGTAAATACTCCACCCATTGACGTCAATGGAAAGTCCCTATTGGCGTTACTATGGG
AACATACGTCATTATTGACGTCAATGGGCGGGGGTCGTTGGGCGGTCAGCCAGGCGGGCCATTTACCGTA
AGTTATGTAACGCGGAACTCCATATATGGGCTATGAACTAATGACCCCGTAATTGATTACTATTAATAAC
TAGTCAATAATCAATGTCAACGCGTATATCTGGCCCGTACATCGCGAAGCAGCGCAAAACGCCTAACCCT
AAGCAGATTCTTCATGCAATTGTCGGTCAAGCCTTGCCTTGTTGTAGCTTAAATTTTGCTCGCGCACTAC
TCAGCGACCTCCAACACACAAGCAGGGAGCAGATACTGGCTTAACTATGCGGCATCAGAGCAGATTGTAC
TGAGAGTGCACCATAGGGGATCGGGAGATCTCCCGATCCGTCGACGTCAGGTGGCACTTTTCGGGGAAAT
GTGCGCGGAACCCCTATTTGTTTATTTTTCTAAATACATTCAAATATGTATCCGCTCATGAGACAATAAC
CCTGATAAATGCTTCAATAATATTGAAAAAGGAAGAGTATGAGTATTCAACATTTCCGTGTCGCCCTTAT
TCCCTTTTTTGCGGCATTTTGCCTTCCTGTTTTTGCTCACCCAGAAACGCTGGTGAAAGTAAAAGATGCT
GAAGATCAGTTGGGTGCACGAGTGGGTTACATCGAACTGGATCTCAACAGCGGTAAGATCCTTGAGAGTT
TTCGCCCCGAAGAACGTTTTCCAATGATGAGCACTTTTAAAGTTCTGCTATGTGGCGCGGTATTATCCCG
TATTGACGCCGGGCAAGAGCAACTCGGTCGCCGCATACACTATTCTCAGAATGACTTGGTTGAGTACTCA
CCAGTCACAGAAAAGCATCTTACGGATGGCATGACAGTAAGAGAATTATGCAGTGCTGCCATAACCATGA
GTGATAACACTGCGGCCAACTTACTTCTGACAACGATCGGAGGACCGAAGGAGCTAACCGCTTTTTTGCA
CAACATGGGGGATCATGTAACTCGCCTTGATCGTTGGGAACCGGAGCTGAATGAAGCCATACCAAACGAC
GAGCGTGACACCACGATGCCTGTAGCAATGGCAACAACGTTGCGCAAACTATTAACTGGCGAACTACTTA
CTCTAGCTTCCCGGCAACAATTAATAGACTGGATGGAGGCGGATAAAGTTGCAGGACCACTTCTGCGCTC
GGCCCTTCCGGCTGGCTGGTTTATTGCTGATAAATCTGGAGCCGGTGAGCGTGGGTCTCGCGGTATCATT
GCAGCACTGGGGCCAGATGGTAAGCCCTCCCGTATCGTAGTTATCTACACGACGGGGAGTCAGGCAACTA
TGGATGAACGAAATAGACAGATCGCTGAGATAGGTGCCTCACTGATTAAGCATTGGTAACTGTCAGACCA
AGTTTACTCATATATACTTTAGATTGATTTAAAACTTCATTTTTAATTTAAAAGGATCTAGGTGAAGATC
CTTTTTGATAATCTCATGACCAAAATCCCTTAACGTGAGTTTTCGTTCCACTGAGCGTCAGACCCCGTAG
AAAAGATCAAAGGATCTTCTTGAGATCCTTTTTTTCTGCGCGTAATCTGCTGCTTGCAAACAAAAAAACC
ACCGCTACCAGCGGTGGTTTGTTTGCCGGATCAAGAGCTACCAACTCTTTTTCCGAAGGTAACTGGCTTC
AGCAGAGCGCAGATACCAAATACTGTTCTTCTAGTGTAGCCGTAGTTAGGCCACCACTTCAAGAACTCTG
TAGCACCGCCTACATACCTCGCTCTGCTAATCCTGTTACCAGTGGCTGCTGCCAGTGGCGATAAGTCGTG
TCTTACCGGGTTGGACTCAAGACGATAGTTACCGGATAAGGCGCAGCGGTCGGGCTGAACGGGGGGTTCG
TGCACACAGCCCAGCTTGGAGCGAACGACCTACACCGAACTGAGATACCTACAGCGTGAGCTATGAGAAA
GCGCCACGCTTCCCGAAGGGAGAAAGGCGGACAGGTATCCGGTAAGCGGCAGGGTCGGAACAGGAGAGCG
CACGAGGGAGCTTCCAGGGGGAAACGCCTGGTATCTTTATAGTCCTGTCGGGTTTCGCCACCTCTGACTT
GAGCGTCGATTTTTGTGATGCTCGTCAGGGGGGCGGAGCCTATGGAAAAACGCCAGCAACGCGGCCTTTT
TACGGTTCCTGGCCTTTTGCTGGCCTTTTGCTCACATGTTCTTTCCTGCGTTATCCCCTGATTCTGTGGA
TAACCGTATTACCGCCTTTGAGTGAGCTGATACCGCTCGCCGCAGCCGAACGACCGAGCGCAGCGAGTCA
GTGAGCGAGGAAGCGGAAGAGCGCCCAATACGCAAACCGCCTCTCCCCGCGCGTTGGCCGATTCATTAAT
GCAGCTGGCACGACAGGTTTCCCGACTGGAAAGCGGGCAGTGAGCGCAACGCAATTAATGTGAGTTAGCT
CACTCATTAGGCACCCCAGGCTTTACACTTTATGCTTCCGGCTCGTATGTTGTGTGGAATTGTGAGCGGA
TAACAATTTCACACAGGAAACAGCTATGACCATGATTACGCCAAGCTCTAGCTAGAGGTCGACGGTATAC
AGACATGATAAGATACATTGATGAGTTTGGACAAACCACAACTAGAATGCAGTGAAAAAAATGCTTTATT
TGTGAAATTTGTGATGCTATTGCTTTATTTGTAACCATTATAAGCTGCAATAAACAAGTTGGGGTGGGCG
AAGAACTCCAGCATGAGATCCCCGCGCTGGAGGATCATCCAGCCGGCGTCCCGGAAAACGATTCCGAAGC
CCAACCTTTCATAGAAGGCGGCGGTGGAATCGAAATCTCGTAGCACGTGTCAGTCCTGCTCCTCGGCCAC
GAAGTGCACGCAGTTGCCGGCCGGGTCGCGCAGGGCGAACTCCCGCCCCCACGGCTGCTCGCCGATCTCG
GTCATGGCCGGCCCGGAGGCGTCCCGGAAGTTCGTGGACACGACCTCCGACCACTCGGCGTACAGCTCGT
CCAGGCCGCGCACCCACACCCAGGCCAGGGTGTTGTCCGGCACCACCTGGTCCTGGACCGCGCTGATGAA
CAGGGTCACGTCGTCCCGGACCACACCGGCGAAGTCGTCCTCCACGAAGTCCCGGGAGAACCCGAGCCGG
TCGGTCCAGAACTCGACCGCTCCGGCGACGTCGCGCGCGGTGAGCACCGGAACGGCACTGGTCAACTTGG
CCATGGTTTAGTTCCTCACCTTGTCGTATTATACTATGCCGATATACTATGCCGATGATTAATTGTCAAC
ACGTGCTGATCAGATCCGAAAATGGATATACAAGCTCCCGGGAGCTTTTTGCAAAAGCCTAGGCCTCCAA
AAAAGCCTCCTCACTACTTCTGGAATAGCTCAGAGGCAGAGGCGGCCTCGGCCTCTGCATAAATAAAAAA
AATTAGTCAGCCATGGGGCGGAGAATGGGCGGAACTGGGCGGAGTTAGGGGCGGGATGGGCGGAGTTAGG
GGCGGGACTATGGTTGCTGACTAATTGAGATGCATGCTTTGCATACTTCTGCCTGCTGGGGAGCCTGGGG
ACTTTCCACACCTGGTTGCTGACTAATTGAGATGCATGCTTTGCATACTTCTGCCTGCTGGGGAGCCTGG
GGACTTTCCACACCCTAACTGACACACATTCCACAGAATTAATTCGCGTTAAATTTTTGTTAAATCAGCT
CATTTTTTAACCAATAGGCCGAAATCGGCAAAATCCCTTATAAATCAAAAGAATAGACCGAGATAGGGT
[37 nt withheld, positions 7910-7946]
AAAGAACGTGGACTCCAACGTCAAAGG
[49 nt withheld, positions 7974-8022]
T
[91 nt withheld, positions 8024-8114]
G
[124 nt withheld, positions 8116-8239]
GGGGATACCCCCTAGAGCCCCAGCTGGTTCTTTCCGCCTCAGAAGCCATAGAGCCCACCGCATCCCCAGC
ATGCCTGCTATTGTCTTCCCAATCCTCCCCCTTGCTGTCCTGCCCCACCCCACCCCCCAGAATAGAATGA
CACCTACTCAGACAATGCGATGCAATTTCCTCATTTTATTAGGAAAGGACAGTGGGAGTGGCACCTTCCA
GGGTCAAGGAAGGCACGGGGGAGGGGCAAACAACAGATGGCTGGCAACTAGAAGGCACAGTCGAGGCTGA
TCAGCGGGTTTAAACGGGCCCTGCTAGAGATTTTCCACACTGACTAAAAGGGTCTGAGGGATCTCTAGTT
ACCAGAGTCACACAACAGACGGGCACACACTACTTGAAGCACTCAAGGCAAGCTTTATTGAGGCTTAAGC
AGTGGGTTCCCTAGTTAGCCAGAGAGCTCCCAGGCTCAGATCTGGTCTAACCAGAGAGACCCAGTACAGT
CCGGATGCAGCTCTCGGGCCATGTGATGAAATGCTAGGCGGCTGTCAAACCTCCACTCTAATACTTCTCT
CTCCGGGTCATCCATCCCATGCAGGCTCACAGGGTGTAACAAGCGGGTGTTCTCTCCTTCATTGGCTTCT
TCTACCTTCTCTTGCTCAACTGGTACTAGCTTGTAGCACCATCCAAAGGTCAGTGGATATCTGATCCCTG
GCCCTGGTGTGTAGTTCTGCCAATCAGGGAAGTAGCCTTGTGTGTGGTAGATCCACAGATCAAGGATATC
TTGTCTTCGTTGGGAGTGAATTAGCCCTTCCAGTCCCCCCTTTTCTTTTAAAAAGTGGCTAAGATCTACA
GCTGCCTTGTAAGTCATTGGTCTTAAAGGTACCTGAGGTGTGACT
